Addgene plasmid #215630: pGAL4-DBD-HOXD4_WT(N)-FUSNxs
Purpose: For overexpression of Gal4-DBD HOXD4 WT(N) FUSNxs
Depositing lab: Denes Hnisz. Depositing organization: Max Planck Institute for Molecular Genetics. Publication: An activity-specificity trade-off encoded in human transcription factors. Naderi J, Magalhaes AP, Kibar G, Stik G, Zhang Y, Mackowiak SD, Wieler HM, Rossi F, Buschow R, Christou-Kent M, Alcoverro-Bertran M, Graf T, Vingron M, Hnisz D. Nat Cell Biol. 2024 Aug;26(8):1309-1321. doi: 10.1038/s41556-024-01411-0. Epub 2024 Jul 5. PubMed 38969762.
Backbone
  Vector backbone: pGAL4-DBD-MCS
  Vector type: Mammalian Expression
Growth in bacteria
  Bacterial resistance: Ampicillin, 100 μg/mL
  Growth temperature: 37°C
  Growth strain: DH5alpha
  Copy number: High Copy
Gene/Insert
  Gene/Insert name: HOXD4(N) FUSNxs
  Species: H. sapiens (human)
  Entrez Gene: HOXD4 (a.k.a. HHO.C13, HOX-5.1, HOX4, HOX4B, Hox-4.2)
  Cloning method: Gibson Cloning
Terms and licenses: Academic/Nonprofit Terms; Industry Terms: Not Available to Industry
How to cite: pGAL4-DBD-HOXD4_WT(N)-FUSNxs was a gift from Denes Hnisz (Addgene plasmid # 215630 ; http://n2t.net/addgene:215630 ; RRID:Addgene_215630)
