[The description below was written by a language model from this plasmid's Addgene catalogue record and pLannotate feature annotations shown in this document.]
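Description:
pGAL4-DBD-HOXD4_WT(N)-FUSNxs is a 6.2 kb mammalian expression plasmid built on the pGAL4-DBD-MCS backbone and designed to overexpress a chimeric transcription factor fusion in cultured mammalian cells. It is maintained in E. coli through a high-copy ColE1/pUC-type origin with ampicillin selection from the AmpR (β-lactamase) cassette. An f1 origin is also present, along with leftover lac promoter/operator and lacI fragments from the backbone. For selection in mammalian cells, an SV40 enhancer/early promoter drives a neomycin/kanamycin phosphotransferase gene followed by the SV40 polyadenylation signal. A short ble fragment and a small HIV-1 LTR fragment annotated elsewhere look like backbone remnants rather than functional parts.

The expression unit uses the CMV immediate early enhancer and promoter to transcribe an open reading frame that begins with the DNA-binding domain of yeast GAL4. This is followed directly by a fragment of human HOXD4, described in the record as the wild-type N-terminal portion, and the unit ends at the bovine growth hormone polyadenylation signal. The insert name also includes an element called FUSNxs. The feature table does not annotate it, although about a hundred nucleotides between the HOXD4 fragment and the downstream SP6 promoter are unannotated and could hold it. The record does not define this element or give its composition. Flanking T7 and SP6 promoters can serve for sequencing or in vitro transcription. The insert was assembled by Gibson cloning. Tethering a protein region to the GAL4 DNA-binding domain recruits it to GAL4 binding (UAS) sites, a design commonly used in reporter assays to measure transactivation, which fits the associated study of activity and specificity in human transcription factors.
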