Features (pLannotate 1.2.2; 22 found; start..end, strand, type, name):
      1..380     +  enhancer       CMV enhancer: human cytomegalovirus immediate early enhancer
    381..584     +  promoter       CMV promoter: human cytomegalovirus (CMV) immediate early promoter
    580..613     +  LTR            5' LTR (truncated) (fragment): truncated 5' long terminal repeat (LTR) from HIV-1
    629..647     +  promoter       T7 promoter: promoter for bacteriophage T7 RNA polymerase
    710..1150    +  CDS            GAL4 DNA binding domain: DNA binding domain of the GAL4 transcriptional activator; Saccharomyces cerevisiae GAL4 (truncated)
   1157..1435    +  CDS            HOXD4 (fragment): HXD4_HUMAN - Also known as HOX4B. Experimental evidence at protein level: Swiss-Prot protein existence level 1. Sequence-specific transcription factor which is part of a developmental regulatory system that provides cells with specific positional identities on the anterior-posterior axis. From Homo sapiens (Human).
   1548..1566    -  promoter       SP6 promoter: promoter for bacteriophage SP6 RNA polymerase
   1592..1816    +  polyA_signal   bGH poly(A) signal: bovine growth hormone polyadenylation signal
   1820..1841    +  promoter       SV40 promoter (fragment): SV40 enhancer and early promoter
   1862..2290    +  rep_origin     f1 ori (sequence partly withheld): f1 bacteriophage origin of replication; arrow indicates direction of (+) strand synthesis
   2304..2633    +  promoter       SV40 promoter: SV40 enhancer and early promoter
   2700..3491    +  CDS            neo: KKA2_KLEPN - Also known as kan, nptII. Experimental evidence at protein level: Swiss-Prot protein existence level 1. Resistance to kanamycin, neomycin, paromomycin, ribostamycin, butirosin and gentamicin B. From Klebsiella pneumoniae.
   3515..3673    +  CDS            ble (fragment): BLE_KLEPN - Experimental evidence at protein level: Swiss-Prot protein existence level 1. Binding protein with a strong affinity to the bleomycin family of antibiotics. Binds to CL990; an antimitotic-antibiotic compound. From Klebsiella pneumoniae.
   3668..3789    +  polyA_signal   SV40 poly(A) signal: SV40 polyadenylation signal
   3862..3878    -  protein_bind   lac operator: The lac repressor binds to the lac operator to inhibit transcription in E. coli. This inhibition can be relieved by adding lactose or isopropyl-β-D-thiogalactopyranoside (IPTG). lac repressor encoded by lacI
   3886..3916    -  promoter       lac promoter: promoter for the E. coli lac operon
   3931..3952    -  protein_bind   CAP binding site: CAP binding activates transcription in the presence of cAMP. E. coli catabolite activator protein
   3965..4057    -  CDS            lacI (fragment): lac repressor; lacI; The lac repressor binds to the lac operator to inhibit transcription in E. coli. This inhibition can be relieved by adding lactose or isopropyl-β-D-thiogalactopyranoside (IPTG).
   4240..4828    -  rep_origin     ori: high-copy-number ColE1/pMB1/pBR322/pUC origin of replication
   4999..5859    -  CDS            AmpR: β-lactamase; bla; confers resistance to ampicillin, carbenicillin, and related antibiotics
   5860..5964    -  promoter       AmpR promoter: bla
   6023..6075    -  misc_feature   bom (fragment): basis of mobility region from pBR322
>Addgene plasmid #215630 | pGAL4-DBD-HOXD4_WT(N)-FUSNxs | addgene full sequence | sequence record 429137 | Addgene NGS Result
GACATTGATTATTGACTAGTTATTAATAGTAATCAATTACGGGGTCATTAGTTCATAGCCCATATATGGA
GTTCCGCGTTACATAACTTACGGTAAATGGCCCGCCTGGCTGACCGCCCAACGACCCCCGCCCATTGACG
TCAATAATGACGTATGTTCCCATAGTAACGCCAATAGGGACTTTCCATTGACGTCAATGGGTGGAGTATT
TACGGTAAACTGCCCACTTGGCAGTACATCAAGTGTATCATATGCCAAGTACGCCCCCTATTGACGTCAA
TGACGGTAAATGGCCCGCCTGGCATTATGCCCAGTACATGACCTTATGGGACTTTCCTACTTGGCAGTAC
ATCTACGTATTAGTCATCGCTATTACCATGGTGATGCGGTTTTGGCAGTACATCAATGGGCGTGGATAGC
GGTTTGACTCACGGGGATTTCCAAGTCTCCACCCCATTGACGTCAATGGGAGTTTGTTTTGGCACCAAAA
TCAACGGGACTTTCCAAAATGTCGTAACAACTCCGCCCCATTGACGCAAATGGGCGGTAGGCGTGTACGG
TGGGAGGTCTATATAAGCAGAGCTCTCTGGCTAACTAGAGAACCCACTGCTTACTGGCTTATCGAAATTA
ATACGACTCACTATAGGGAGACCCAAGCTTGGTACCGAGCTCGGATCCACTAGTAACGGCCGCCAGTGTG
CTGGAATTCATGAAGCTACTGTCTTCTATCGAACAAGCATGCGATATTTGCCGACTTAAAAAGCTCAAGT
GCTCCAAAGAAAAACCGAAGTGCGCCAAGTGTCTGAAGAACAACTGGGAGTGTCGCTACTCTCCCAAAAC
CAAAAGGTCTCCGCTGACTAGGGCACATCTGACAGAAGTGGAATCAAGGCTAGAAAGACTGGAACAGCTA
TTTCTACTGATTTTTCCTCGAGAAGACCTTGACATGATTTTGAAAATGGATTCTTTACAGGATATAAAAG
CATTGTTAACAGGATTATTTGTACAAGATAATGTGAATAAAGATGCCGTCACAGATAGATTGGCTTCAGT
GGAGACTGATATGCCTCTAACATTGAGACAGCATAGAATAAGTGCGACATCATCATCGGAAGAGAGTAGT
AACAAAGGTCAAAGACAGTTGACTGTATCGGCGATAATGGTCATGAGTTCGATGGTGAACTCCAAGGTGG
ACCCCAAGTTCCCTCCGTGTGAAGAATACCTGCAAGGTGGGTATTTGGGAGAACAAGGAGCTGATTATTA
TGGGGGGGGTGCTCAAGGAGCCGATTTTCAACCCCCAGGACTGTATCCTCGCCCGGATTTTGGGGAACAA
CCCTTTGGTGGATCAGGGCCAGGCCCAGGTTCCGCACTCGCGTCCAATGACTACACTCAGCAGGCCACAC
AGTCTTACGGTGCATATCCAACACAACCAGGACAAGGGTACAGCCAACAAAGTTCTCAACCATATGGCCA
ACAATCCTATAGCGGCTACTCACAATCAACAGATACCAGTGGGTACGGGCAAAGTAGTTGAGTCTAGAGG
GCCCTATTCTATAGTGTCACCTAAATGCTAGAGCTCGCTGATCAGCCTCGACTGTGCCTTCTAGTTGCCA
GCCATCTGTTGTTTGCCCCTCCCCCGTGCCTTCCTTGACCCTGGAAGGTGCCACTCCCACTGTCCTTTCC
TAATAAAATGAGGAAATTGCATCGCATTGTCTGAGTAGGTGTCATTCTATTCTGGGGGGTGGGGTGGGGC
AGGACAGCAAGGGGGAGGATTGGGAAGACAATAGCAGGCATGCTGGGGATGCGGTGGGCTCTATGGCTTC
TGAGGCGGAAAGAACCAGCTGGGGCTCTAGGGGGTATCCCC
[124 nt withheld, positions 1862-1985]
C
[91 nt withheld, positions 1987-2077]
A
[49 nt withheld, positions 2079-2127]
CCTTTGACGTTGGAGTCCACGTTCTTT
[37 nt withheld, positions 2155-2191]
ACCCTATCTCGGTCTATTCTTTTGATTTATAAGGGATTTTGCCGATTTCGGCCTATTGGTTAAAAAATGA
GCTGATTTAACAAAAATTTAACGCGAATTAATTCTGTGGAATGTGTGTCAGTTAGGGTGTGGAAAGTCCC
CAGGCTCCCCAGCAGGCAGAAGTATGCAAAGCATGCATCTCAATTAGTCAGCAACCAGGTGTGGAAAGTC
CCCAGGCTCCCCAGCAGGCAGAAGTATGCAAAGCATGCATCTCAATTAGTCAGCAACCATAGTCCCGCCC
CTAACTCCGCCCATCCCGCCCCTAACTCCGCCCAGTTCCGCCCATTCTCCGCCCCATGGCTGACTAATTT
TTTTTATTTATGCAGAGGCCGAGGCCGCCTCTGCCTCTGAGCTATTCCAGAAGTAGTGAGGAGGCTTTTT
TGGAGGCCTAGGCTTTTGCAAAAAGCTCCCGGGAGCTTGTATATCCATTTTCGGATCTGATCAAGAGACA
GGATGAGGATCGTTTCGCATGATTGAACAAGATGGATTGCACGCAGGTTCTCCGGCCGCTTGGGTGGAGA
GGCTATTCGGCTATGACTGGGCACAACAGACAATCGGCTGCTCTGATGCCGCCGTGTTCCGGCTGTCAGC
GCAGGGGCGCCCGGTTCTTTTTGTCAAGACCGACCTGTCCGGTGCCCTGAATGAACTGCAGGACGAGGCA
GCGCGGCTATCGTGGCTGGCCACGACGGGCGTTCCTTGCGCAGCTGTGCTCGACGTTGTCACTGAAGCGG
GAAGGGACTGGCTGCTATTGGGCGAAGTGCCGGGGCAGGATCTCCTGTCATCTCACCTTGCTCCTGCCGA
GAAAGTATCCATCATGGCTGATGCAATGCGGCGGCTGCATACGCTTGATCCGGCTACCTGCCCATTCGAC
CACCAAGCGAAACATCGCATCGAGCGAGCACGTACTCGGATGGAAGCCGGTCTTGTCGATCAGGATGATC
TGGACGAAGAGCATCAGGGGCTCGCGCCAGCCGAACTGTTCGCCAGGCTCAAGGCGCGCATGCCCGACGG
CGAGGATCTCGTCGTGACCCATGGCGATGCCTGCTTGCCGAATATCATGGTGGAAAATGGCCGCTTTTCT
GGATTCATCGACTGTGGCCGGCTGGGTGTGGCGGACCGCTATCAGGACATAGCGTTGGCTACCCGTGATA
TTGCTGAAGAGCTTGGCGGCGAATGGGCTGACCGCTTCCTCGTGCTTTACGGTATCGCCGCTCCCGATTC
GCAGCGCATCGCCTTCTATCGCCTTCTTGACGAGTTCTTCTGAGCGGGACTCTGGGGTTCGAAATGACCG
ACCAAGCGACGCCCAACCTGCCATCACGAGATTTCGATTCCACCGCCGCCTTCTATGAAAGGTTGGGCTT
CGGAATCGTTTTCCGGGACGCCGGCTGGATGATCCTCCAGCGCGGGGATCTCATGCTGGAGTTCTTCGCC
CACCCCAACTTGTTTATTGCAGCTTATAATGGTTACAAATAAAGCAATAGCATCACAAATTTCACAAATA
AAGCATTTTTTTCACTGCATTCTAGTTGTGGTTTGTCCAAACTCATCAATGTATCTTATCATGTCTGTAT
ACCGTCGACCTCTAGCTAGAGCTTGGCGTAATCATGGTCATAGCTGTTTCCTGTGTGAAATTGTTATCCG
CTCACAATTCCACACAACATACGAGCCGGAAGCATAAAGTGTAAAGCCTGGGGTGCCTAATGAGTGAGCT
AACTCACATTAATTGCGTTGCGCTCACTGCCCGCTTTCCAGTCGGGAAACCTGTCGTGCCAGCTGCATTA
ATGAATCGGCCAACGCGCGGGGAGAGGCGGTTTGCGTATTGGGCGCTCTTCCGCTTCCTCGCTCACTGAC
TCGCTGCGCTCGGTCGTTCGGCTGCGGCGAGCGGTATCAGCTCACTCAAAGGCGGTAATACGGTTATCCA
CAGAATCAGGGGATAACGCAGGAAAGAACATGTGAGCAAAAGGCCAGCAAAAGGCCAGGAACCGTAAAAA
GGCCGCGTTGCTGGCGTTTTTCCATAGGCTCCGCCCCCCTGACGAGCATCACAAAAATCGACGCTCAAGT
CAGAGGTGGCGAAACCCGACAGGACTATAAAGATACCAGGCGTTTCCCCCTGGAAGCTCCCTCGTGCGCT
CTCCTGTTCCGACCCTGCCGCTTACCGGATACCTGTCCGCCTTTCTCCCTTCGGGAAGCGTGGCGCTTTC
TCATAGCTCACGCTGTAGGTATCTCAGTTCGGTGTAGGTCGTTCGCTCCAAGCTGGGCTGTGTGCACGAA
CCCCCCGTTCAGCCCGACCGCTGCGCCTTATCCGGTAACTATCGTCTTGAGTCCAACCCGGTAAGACACG
ACTTATCGCCACTGGCAGCAGCCACTGGTAACAGGATTAGCAGAGCGAGGTATGTAGGCGGTGCTACAGA
GTTCTTGAAGTGGTGGCCTAACTACGGCTACACTAGAAGAACAGTATTTGGTATCTGCGCTCTGCTGAAG
CCAGTTACCTTCGGAAAAAGAGTTGGTAGCTCTTGATCCGGCAAACAAACCACCGCTGGTAGCGGTGGTT
TTTTTGTTTGCAAGCAGCAGATTACGCGCAGAAAAAAAGGATCTCAAGAAGATCCTTTGATCTTTTCTAC
GGGGTCTGACGCTCAGTGGAACGAAAACTCACGTTAAGGGATTTTGGTCATGAGATTATCAAAAAGGATC
TTCACCTAGATCCTTTTAAATTAAAAATGAAGTTTTAAATCAATCTAAAGTATATATGAGTAAACTTGGT
CTGACAGTTACCAATGCTTAATCAGTGAGGCACCTATCTCAGCGATCTGTCTATTTCGTTCATCCATAGT
TGCCTGACTTCCCGTCGTGTAGATAACTACGATACGGGAGGGCTTACCATCTGGCCCCAGTGCTGCAATG
ATACCGCGAGACCCACGCTCACCGGCTCCAGATTTATCAGCAATAAACCAGCCAGCCGGAAGGGCCGAGC
GCAGAAGTGGTCCTGCAACTTTATCCGCCTCCATCCAGTCTATTAATTGTTGCCGGGAAGCTAGAGTAAG
TAGTTCGCCAGTTAATAGTTTGCGCAACGTTGTTGCCATTGCTACAGGCATCGTGGTGTCACGCTCGTCG
TTTGGTATGGCTTCATTCAGCTCCGGTTCCCAACGATCAAGGCGAGTTACATGATCCCCCATGTTGTGCA
AAAAAGCGGTTAGCTCCTTCGGTCCTCCGATCGTTGTCAGAAGTAAGTTGGCCGCAGTGTTATCACTCAT
GGTTATGGCAGCACTGCATAATTCTCTTACTGTCATGCCATCCGTAAGATGCTTTTCTGTGACTGGTGAG
TACTCAACCAAGTCATTCTGAGAATAGTGTATGCGGCGACCGAGTTGCTCTTGCCCGGCGTCAATACGGG
ATAATACCGCGCCACATAGCAGAACTTTAAAAGTGCTCATCATTGGAAAACGTTCTTCGGGGCGAAAACT
CTCAAGGATCTTACCGCTGTTGAGATCCAGTTCGATGTAACCCACTCGTGCACCCAACTGATCTTCAGCA
TCTTTTACTTTCACCAGCGTTTCTGGGTGAGCAAAAACAGGAAGGCAAAATGCCGCAAAAAAGGGAATAA
GGGCGACACGGAAATGTTGAATACTCATACTCTTCCTTTTTCAATATTATTGAAGCATTTATCAGGGTTA
TTGTCTCATGAGCGGATACATATTTGAATGTATTTAGAAAAATAAACAAATAGGGGTTCCGCGCACATTT
CCCCGAAAAGTGCCACCTGACGTCGACGGATCGGGAGATCTCCCGATCCCCTATGGTGCACTCTCAGTAC
AATCTGCTCTGATGCCGCATAGTTAAGCCAGTATCTGCTCCCTGCTTGTGTGTTGGAGGTCGCTGAGTAG
TGCGCGAGCAAAATTTAAGCTACAACAAGGCAAGGCTTGACCGACAATTGCATGAAGAATCTGCTTAGGG
TTAGGCGTTTTGCGCTGCTTCGCGATGTACGGGCCAGATATACGCGTT
